>Addgene plasmid #215880 | psiCHECK-1-miR-99a-WT | addgene full sequence | sequence record 443583 | Addgene NGS Result
AGATCTGCGCAGCACCATGGCCTGAAATAACCTCTGAAAGAGGAACTTGGTTAGGTACCTTCTGAGGCGG
AAAGAACCAGCTGTGGAATGTGTGTCAGTTAGGGTGTGGAAAGTCCCCAGGCTCCCCAGCAGGCAGAAGT
ATGCAAAGCATGCATCTCAATTAGTCAGCAACCAGGTGTGGAAAGTCCCCAGGCTCCCCAGCAGGCAGAA
GTATGCAAAGCATGCATCTCAATTAGTCAGCAACCATAGTCCCGCCCCTAACTCCGCCCATCCCGCCCCT
AACTCCGCCCAGTTCCGCCCATTCTCCGCCCCATGGCTGACTAATTTTTTTTATTTATGCAGAGGCCGAG
GCCGCCTCGGCCTCTGAGCTATTCCAGAAGTAGTGAGGAGGCTTTTTTGGAGGCCTAGGCTTTTGCAAAA
AGCTTGATTCTTCTGACACAACAGTCTCGAACTTAAGCTGCAGAAGTTGGTCGTGAGGCACTGGGCAGGT
AAGTATCAAGGTTACAAGACAGGTTTAAGGAGACCAATAGAAACTGGGCTTGTCGAGACAGAGAAGACTC
TTGCGTTTCTGATAGGCACCTATTGGTCTTACTGACATCCACTTTGCCTTTCTCTCCACAGGTGTCCACT
CCCAGTTCAATTACAGCTCTTAAGGCTAGAGTACTTAATACGACTCACTATAGGCTAGCCACCATGGCTT
CCAAGGTGTACGACCCCGAGCAACGCAAACGCATGATCACTGGGCCTCAGTGGTGGGCTCGCTGCAAGCA
AATGAACGTGCTGGACTCCTTCATCAACTACTATGATTCCGAGAAGCACGCCGAGAACGCCGTGATTTTT
CTGCATGGTAACGCTGCCTCCAGCTACCTGTGGAGGCACGTCGTGCCTCACATCGAGCCCGTGGCTAGAT
GCATCATCCCTGATCTGATCGGAATGGGTAAGTCCGGCAAGAGCGGGAATGGCTCATATCGCCTCCTGGA
TCACTACAAGTACCTCACCGCTTGGTTCGAGCTGCTGAACCTTCCAAAGAAAATCATCTTTGTGGGCCAC
GACTGGGGGGCTTGTCTGGCCTTTCACTACTCCTACGAGCACCAAGACAAGATCAAGGCCATCGTCCATG
CTGAGAGTGTCGTGGACGTGATCGAGTCCTGGGACGAGTGGCCTGACATCGAGGAGGATATCGCCCTGAT
CAAGAGCGAAGAGGGCGAGAAAATGGTGCTTGAGAATAACTTCTTCGTCGAGACCATGCTCCCAAGCAAG
ATCATGCGGAAACTGGAGCCTGAGGAGTTCGCTGCCTACCTGGAGCCATTCAAGGAGAAGGGCGAGGTTA
GACGGCCTACCCTCTCCTGGCCTCGCGAGATCCCTCTCGTTAAGGGAGGCAAGCCCGACGTCGTCCAGAT
TGTCCGCAACTACAACGCCTACCTTCGGGCCAGCGACGATCTGCCTAAGATGTTCATCGAGTCCGACCCT
GGGTTCTTTTCCAACGCTATTGTCGAGGGAGCTAAGAAGTTCCCTAACACCGAGTTCGTGAAGGTGAAGG
GCCTCCACTTCAGCCAGGAGGACGCTCCAGATGAAATGGGTAAGTACATCAAGAGCTTCGTGGAGCGCGT
GCTGAAGAACGAGCAGTAATTCTAGGCGATCGCTCGAGTATGCTCGATTAGTACGGGTACCTATGCTCGA
TTAGTACGGGTACCTATGCTCGATTAGTACGGGTACCGAATTCGTTTAAACCTAGAGCGGCCGCTGGCCG
CAATAAAATATCTTTATTTTCATTACATCTGTGTGTTGGTTTTTTGTGTGAGGATCCAGGTGGCACTTTT
CGGGGAAATGTGCGCGGAACCCCTATTTGTTTATTTTTCTAAATACATTCAAATATGTATCCGCTCATGA
GACAATAACCCTGATAAATGCTTCAATAATATTGAAAAAGGAAGAGTATGAGTATTCAACATTTCCGTGT
CGCCCTTATTCCCTTTTTTGCGGCATTTTGCCTTCCTGTTTTTGCTCACCCAGAAACGCTGGTGAAAGTA
AAAGATGCTGAAGATCAGTTGGGTGCACGAGTGGGTTACATCGAACTGGATCTCAACAGCGGTAAGATCC
TTGAGAGTTTTCGCCCCGAAGAACGTTTTCCAATGATGAGCACTTTTAAAGTTCTGCTATGTGGCGCGGT
ATTATCCCGTATTGACGCCGGGCAAGAGCAACTCGGTCGCCGCATACACTATTCTCAGAATGACTTGGTT
GAGTACTCACCAGTCACAGAAAAGCATCTTACGGATGGCATGACAGTAAGAGAATTATGCAGTGCTGCCA
TAACCATGAGTGATAACACTGCGGCCAACTTACTTCTGACAACGATCGGAGGACCGAAGGAGCTAACCGC
TTTTTTGCACAACATGGGGGATCATGTAACTCGCCTTGATCGTTGGGAACCGGAGCTGAATGAAGCCATA
CCAAACGACGAGCGTGACACCACGATGCCTGTAGCAATGGCAACAACGTTGCGCAAACTATTAACTGGCG
AACTACTTACTCTAGCTTCCCGGCAACAATTAATAGACTGGATGGAGGCGGATAAAGTTGCAGGACCACT
TCTGCGCTCGGCCCTTCCGGCTGGCTGGTTTATTGCTGATAAATCTGGAGCCGGTGAGCGTGGGTCTCGC
GGTATCATTGCAGCACTGGGGCCAGATGGTAAGCCCTCCCGTATCGTAGTTATCTACACGACGGGGAGTC
AGGCAACTATGGATGAACGAAATAGACAGATCGCTGAGATAGGTGCCTCACTGATTAAGCATTGGTAACT
GTCAGACCAAGTTTACTCATATATACTTTAGATTGATTTAAAACTTCATTTTTAATTTAAAAGGATCTAG
GTGAAGATCCTTTTTGATAATCTCATGACCAAAATCCCTTAACGTGAGTTTTCGTTCCACTGAGCGTCAG
ACCCCGTAGAAAAGATCAAAGGATCTTCTTGAGATCCTTTTTTTCTGCGCGTAATCTGCTGCTTGCAAAC
AAAAAAACCACCGCTACCAGCGGTGGTTTGTTTGCCGGATCAAGAGCTACCAACTCTTTTTCCGAAGGTA
ACTGGCTTCAGCAGAGCGCAGATACCAAATACTGTTCTTCTAGTGTAGCCGTAGTTAGGCCACCACTTCA
AGAACTCTGTAGCACCGCCTACATACCTCGCTCTGCTAATCCTGTTACCAGTGGCTGCTGCCAGTGGCGA
TAAGTCGTGTCTTACCGGGTTGGACTCAAGACGATAGTTACCGGATAAGGCGCAGCGGTCGGGCTGAACG
GGGGGTTCGTGCACACAGCCCAGCTTGGAGCGAACGACCTACACCGAACTGAGATACCTACAGCGTGAGC
TATGAGAAAGCGCCACGCTTCCCGAAGGGAGAAAGGCGGACAGGTATCCGGTAAGCGGCAGGGTCGGAAC
AGGAGAGCGCACGAGGGAGCTTCCAGGGGGAAACGCCTGGTATCTTTATAGTCCTGTCGGGTTTCGCCAC
CTCTGACTTGAGCGTCGATTTTTGTGATGCTCGTCAGGGGGGCGGAGCCTATGGAAAAACGCCAGCAACG
CGGCCTTTTTACGGTTCCTGGCCTTTTGCTGGCCTTTTGCTCACATGGCTCGAC
Features (pLannotate 1.2.2; 8 found; start..end, strand, type, name):
     62..419     +  promoter       SV40 promoter: SV40 enhancer and early promoter
    489..621     +  intron         chimeric intron: chimera between introns from human β-globin and immunoglobulin heavy chain genes
    666..684     +  promoter       T7 promoter: promoter for bacteriophage T7 RNA polymerase
    694..1629    +  CDS            hRluc: Renilla luciferase human codon-optimized
   1752..1800    +  polyA_signal   poly(A) signal: synthetic polyadenylation signal
   1833..1937    +  promoter       AmpR promoter: bla
   1938..2798    +  CDS            AmpR: β-lactamase; bla; confers resistance to ampicillin, carbenicillin, and related antibiotics
   2969..3557    +  rep_origin     ori: high-copy-number ColE1/pMB1/pBR322/pUC origin of replication
