[The description below was written by a language model from this plasmid's Addgene catalogue record and pLannotate feature annotations shown in this document.]
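Description:
psiCHECK-1-miR-99a-WT is a mammalian expression reporter plasmid built on the psiCHECK-1 backbone and designed to measure the gene-silencing activity of human miR-99a. It is a compact construct of about 3.6 kb that is propagated in E. coli through a high-copy ColE1/pUC-type origin of replication and selected with ampicillin via the β-lactamase (AmpR) gene and its own promoter. No mammalian selection marker is annotated, which fits transient transfection use.

The reporter unit consists of the SV40 enhancer and early promoter, followed by a chimeric intron (human β-globin/immunoglobulin heavy chain) that generally improves transcript processing and expression, and then the human codon-optimized Renilla luciferase (hRluc) coding sequence, terminated by a synthetic polyadenylation signal. A T7 promoter sits immediately upstream of hRluc and would permit in vitro transcription. According to the catalogue entry, the insert is three tandem repeats of a seed-matched sequence for wild-type miR-99a placed in the luciferase 3′UTR. The feature table does not annotate this insert, though an unannotated gap between the end of hRluc and the poly(A) signal is consistent with that position. The exact cloning sites are not recorded.

When miR-99a engages the seed-matched sites, the luciferase transcript is repressed and Renilla signal falls, giving a quantitative readout of silencing efficacy. The "WT" designation and the associated study indicate use in comparing wild-type and A-to-I edited miRNAs. This plasmid encodes only Renilla luciferase, so any normalization reporter would have to be supplied separately.
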