Addgene plasmid #215880: psiCHECK-1-miR-99a-WT
Purpose: This plasmid encodes luciferase which has microRNA binding sites in 3'UTR for detecting the microRNA silencing activity.
Depositing lab: Kumiko Ui-Tei. Depositing organization: The University of Tokyo. Publication: A robust model for quantitative prediction of the silencing efficacy of wild-type and A-to-I edited miRNAs. Tian S, Terai G, Kobayashi Y, Kimura Y, Abe H, Asai K, Ui-Tei K. RNA Biol. 2020 Feb;17(2):264-280. doi: 10.1080/15476286.2019.1678364. Epub 2019 Nov 1. PubMed 31601146.
Backbone
  Vector backbone: psiCHECK-1
  Vector type: Mammalian Expression
Growth in bacteria
  Bacterial resistance: Ampicillin, 100 μg/mL
  Growth temperature: 37°C
  Growth strain: DH5alpha
  Copy number: High Copy
Gene/Insert
  Gene/Insert name: three tandem repeats of seed-matched (SM) sequence of miR-99a-WT
  Species: H. sapiens (human)
  Entrez Gene: MIR99A (a.k.a. MIRN99A, mir-99a)
  Cloning method: Restriction Enzyme; 5′ cloning site Unknown (unknown if destroyed)
Terms and licenses: Academic/Nonprofit Terms; Industry Terms: Not Available to Industry
How to cite: psiCHECK-1-miR-99a-WT was a gift from Kumiko Ui-Tei (Addgene plasmid # 215880 ; http://n2t.net/addgene:215880 ; RRID:Addgene_215880)
